Addgene plasmid #50700: ptCMV-136/63-VR-NG
Purpose: Final destination vector
Depositing lab: Takashi Yamamoto. Depositing organization: Hiroshima University. Publication: Repeating pattern of non-RVD variations in DNA-binding modules enhances TALEN activity. Sakuma T, Ochiai H, Kaneko T, Mashimo T, Tokumasu D, Sakane Y, Suzuki K, Miyamoto T, Sakamoto N, Matsuura S, Yamamoto T. Sci Rep. 2013 Nov 29;3:3379. doi: 10.1038/srep03379. PubMed 24287550.
Backbone
  Vector backbone: pCMV
  Vector type: TALEN
  Selectable markers: Hygromycin
Growth in bacteria
  Bacterial resistance: Ampicillin, 100 μg/mL
  Growth temperature: 37°C
  Growth strain: XL1 Blue
  Copy number: High Copy
Gene/Insert
  Gene/Insert name: TALEN-FokI nuclease backbone
  Species: Xanthamonas oryzae
  Promoter: CMV
  Tag / fusion protein: Flag (N terminal on insert)
  Cloning method: Unknown
  Sequencing primers: 5′ ccactgcttactggcttatcgaa; 3′ acagtgggagtggcaccttc
Terms and licenses: Academic/Nonprofit Terms; Industry Terms: Not Available to Industry
How to cite: ptCMV-136/63-VR-NG was a gift from Takashi Yamamoto (Addgene plasmid # 50700 ; http://n2t.net/addgene:50700 ; RRID:Addgene_50700)
