[The description below was written by a language model from this plasmid's Addgene catalogue record and pLannotate feature annotations shown in this document.]
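Description:
ptCMV-136/63-VR-NG is a mammalian TALEN expression backbone, catalogued as a final destination vector into which an assembled array of TALE DNA-binding repeats is placed to complete a custom nuclease. It is built on a pCMV backbone and propagated in E. coli as a high-copy plasmid through a ColE1/pUC-type origin with ampicillin selection (AmpR). For selection in mammalian cells it carries a hygromycin phosphotransferase gene (hph) driven by the SV40 enhancer/early promoter and ended by an SV40 polyadenylation signal. Short fragments annotated as ble, KanR, f1 ori and an HIV-1 LTR appear to be cloning remnants or chance matches rather than functional parts.

The expression unit runs across the origin of the circular map. The CMV enhancer and promoter are followed by a T7 promoter and a Xenopus beta-globin 5'-UTR translational enhancer, an arrangement that could also support in vitro transcription of TALEN mRNA. Next comes an N-terminal TALE segment (matched to Xanthomonas oryzae AvrXa10). The catalogue lists an N-terminal Flag tag, although the feature table does not annotate it. Downstream lies a lacZα stuffer with the lac promoter, operator and CAP site plus pBluescript polylinker remnants, presumably the placeholder that the repeat array replaces and that could permit blue/white screening. The reading frame then resumes with a C-terminal TALE fragment (matched to AvrBs3) fused to the FokI cleavage domain, and it ends at the bGH polyadenylation signal.

The name probably refers to the truncated N- and C-terminal TALE scaffold lengths (136/63), a variable-repeat (VR) design, and a pre-installed last repeat with an NG residue pair, but the record does not define these terms. The associated publication concerns non-RVD variation in repeat modules that enhances TALEN activity.
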