Features (pLannotate 1.2.2; 29 found; start..end, strand, type, name):
     52..258     +  CDS            avrBs3 (fragment): AVRB3_XANEU - Experimental evidence at protein level: Swiss-Prot protein existence level 1. Avirulence protein. Acts as a transcription factor in C.annuum plants. In susceptible plants lacking the Bs3 resistance gene induces expression of a number of genes, including genes homologous to a family of auxin-induced genes, alpha-expansin genes, pectate lyase, anthocyanidin glucoside rhamnosyl transferase and at least one transcription factor, UPA20. Their expression leads to plant hypertrophy in mesophyll cells, probably mainly mediated by UPA20 (PubMed:17962565). In resistant plants induces the h
    247..834     +  CDS            fokIR (fragment): T2F1_PLAOK - Also known as rfoKI. Experimental evidence at protein level: Swiss-Prot protein existence level 1. Recognizes the double-stranded sequence 5'-GGATG-3'/3'-CATCC- 5' and cleaves respectively 14 bases after G-1 and 13 bases before C-1. From Planomicrobium okeanokoites (Planococcus okeanokoites) (Flavobacterium okeanokoites).
    858..969     +  polyA_signal   bGH poly(A) signal: bovine growth hormone polyadenylation signal
    970..1078    +  rep_origin     f1 ori (fragment): f1 bacteriophage origin of replication; arrow indicates direction of (+) strand synthesis
   1092..1421    +  promoter       SV40 promoter: SV40 enhancer and early promoter
   1470..2492    +  CDS            hph: KHYB_ECOLX - Experimental evidence at protein level: Swiss-Prot protein existence level 1. The aminoglycoside phosphotransferases achieve inactivation of their antibiotic substrates by phosphorylation. Only phosphorylates hygromycin and closely related compounds such as demethyl analogs and destomycin. From Escherichia coli.
   2505..2630    +  CDS            ble (fragment): BLE_KLEPN - Experimental evidence at protein level: Swiss-Prot protein existence level 1. Binding protein with a strong affinity to the bleomycin family of antibiotics. Binds to CL990; an antimitotic-antibiotic compound. From Klebsiella pneumoniae.
   2625..2746    +  polyA_signal   SV40 poly(A) signal: SV40 polyadenylation signal
   2799..3659    -  CDS            AmpR: β-lactamase; bla; confers resistance to ampicillin, carbenicillin, and related antibiotics
   3662..3758    -  promoter       AmpR promoter (fragment): bla
   3788..3812    -  CDS            KanR (fragment): aminoglycoside phosphotransferase; aph(3')-Ia; confers resistance to kanamycin
   3923..4511    +  rep_origin     ori: high-copy-number ColE1/pMB1/pBR322/pUC origin of replication
   4736..4753    +  terminator     rrnB T2 terminator (fragment): transcription terminator T2 from the E. coli rrnB gene
   4778..4797    -  CDS            lacZα (fragment): LacZα fragment of β-galactosidase; lacZ fragment
   5253..5269    +  protein_bind   lac operator: The lac repressor binds to the lac operator to inhibit transcription in E. coli. This inhibition can be relieved by adding lactose or isopropyl-β-D-thiogalactopyranoside (IPTG). lac repressor encoded by lacI
   5296..5675    +  enhancer       CMV enhancer: human cytomegalovirus immediate early enhancer
   5676..5879    +  promoter       CMV promoter: human cytomegalovirus (CMV) immediate early promoter
   5875..5908    +  LTR            5' LTR (truncated) (fragment): truncated 5' long terminal repeat (LTR) from HIV-1
   5924..5942    +  promoter       T7 promoter: promoter for bacteriophage T7 RNA polymerase
   5950..5992    +  5'UTR          Xenopus globin 5'-UTR: translational enhancer from the 5'-UTR of the major beta-globin gene of Xenopus laevis
   6072..6539    +  CDS            avrXa10 (fragment): AVX10_XANOO - Experimental evidence at protein level: Swiss-Prot protein existence level 1. Avirulence protein. Induces the hypersensitive response (HR)in rice plants carrying the resistance gene Xa10. Activity depends on the presence of the core repeat domains; replacement with repeat domains from other proteins (AvrBs3 of X.euvesicatoria (AC P14727) or AvrXa7 of this organism) does not elicit the HR. Probably acts as a transcription factor in its host plant (rice) to induce plant resistance or disease. From Xanthomonas oryzae pv. oryzae.
   6541..6559    -  rep_origin     f1 ori (fragment): f1 bacteriophage origin of replication; arrow indicates direction of (+) strand synthesis
   6564..6719    -  CDS            lacZα (fragment): LacZα fragment of β-galactosidase; lacZ fragment
   6727..6745    +  promoter       T7 promoter: promoter for bacteriophage T7 RNA polymerase
   6754..6777    -  misc_feature   MCS (fragment): pBluescript multiple cloning site
   6793..6811    -  promoter       T3 promoter: promoter for bacteriophage T3 RNA polymerase
   6856..6872    -  protein_bind   lac operator: The lac repressor binds to the lac operator to inhibit transcription in E. coli. This inhibition can be relieved by adding lactose or isopropyl-β-D-thiogalactopyranoside (IPTG). lac repressor encoded by lacI
   6880..6910    -  promoter       lac promoter: promoter for the E. coli lac operon
   6925..6946    -  protein_bind   CAP binding site: CAP binding activates transcription in the presence of cAMP. E. coli catabolite activator protein
>Addgene plasmid #50700 | ptCMV-136/63-VR-NG | depositor full sequence | sequence record 75853 | ptCMV-136/63-VR-NG sequence 6993 bps
GAGCAGGTAGTGGCTATTGCATCCAACGGAGGGGGCAGACCCGCACTGGAGTCAATCGTGGCCCAGCTTT
CGAGGCCGGACCCCGCGCTGGCCGCACTCACTAATGATCATCTTGTAGCGCTGGCCTGCCTCGGCGGACG
ACCCGCCTTGGATGCGGTGAAGAAGGGGCTCCCGCACGCGCCTGCATTGATTAAGCGGACCAACAGAAGG
ATCCCCGAGAGGACATCACATCGAGTGGCAGGTTCCCAACTCGTGAAGAGTGAACTTGAGGAGAAAAAGT
CGGAGCTGCGGCACAAATTGAAATACGTACCGCATGAATACATCGAACTTATCGAAATTGCTAGGAACTC
GACTCAAGACAGAATCCTTGAGATGAAGGTAATGGAGTTCTTTATGAAGGTTTATGGATACCGAGGGAAG
CATCTCGGTGGATCACGAAAACCCGACGGAGCAATCTATACGGTGGGGAGCCCGATTGATTACGGAGTGA
TCGTCGACACGAAAGCCTACAGCGGTGGGTACAATCTTCCCATCGGGCAGGCAGATGAGATGCAACGTTA
TGTCGAAGAAAATCAGACCAGGAACAAACACATCAATCCAAATGAGTGGTGGAAAGTGTATCCTTCATCA
GTGACCGAGTTTAAGTTTTTGTTTGTCTCTGGGCATTTCAAAGGCAACTATAAGGCCCAGCTCACACGGT
TGAATCACATTACGAACTGCAATGGTGCGGTTTTGTCCGTAGAGGAACTGCTCATTGGTGGAGAAATGAT
CAAAGCGGGAACTCTGACACTGGAAGAAGTCAGACGCAAGTTTAACAATGGCGAGATCAATTTCCGCTCA
TAAAAAATCAGCCTCGACTGTGCCTTCTAGTTGCCAGCCATCTGTTGTTTGCCCCTCCCCCGTGCCTTCC
TTGACCCTGGAAGGTGCCACTCCCACTGTCCTTTCCTAATAAAATGAGGAAATTGCATCACAACACTCAA
CCCTATCTCGGTCTATTCTTTTGATTTATAAGGGATTTTGCCGATTTCGGCCTATTGGTTAAAAAATGAG
CTGATTTAACAAAAATTTAACGCGAATTAATTCTGTGGAATGTGTGTCAGTTAGGGTGTGGAAAGTCCCC
AGGCTCCCCAGCAGGCAGAAGTATGCAAAGCATGCATCTCAATTAGTCAGCAACCAGGTGTGGAAAGTCC
CCAGGCTCCCCAGCAGGCAGAAGTATGCAAAGCATGCATCTCAATTAGTCAGCAACCATAGTCCCGCCCC
TAACTCCGCCCATCCCGCCCCTAACTCCGCCCAGTTCCGCCCATTCTCCGCCCCATGGCTGACTAATTTT
TTTTATTTATGCAGAGGCCGAGGCCGCCTCTGCCTCTGAGCTATTCCAGAAGTAGTGAGGAGGCTTTTTT
GGAGGCCTAGGCTTTTGCAAAAAGCTCCCGGGAGCTTGTATATCCATTTTCGGATCTGATCAGCACGTGA
TGAAAAAGCCTGAACTCACCGCGACGTCTGTCGAGAAGTTTCTGATCGAAAAGTTCGACAGCGTTTCCGA
CCTGATGCAGCTCTCGGAGGGCGAAGAATCTCGTGCTTTCAGCTTCGATGTAGGAGGGCGTGGATATGTC
CTGCGGGTAAATAGCTGCGCCGATGGTTTCTACAAAGATCGTTATGTTTATCGGCACTTTGCATCGGCCG
CGCTCCCGATTCCGGAAGTGCTTGACATTGGGGAATTCAGCGAGAGCCTGACCTATTGCATCTCCCGCCG
TGCACAGGGTGTCACGTTGCAAGACCTGCCTGAAACCGAACTGCCCGCTGTTCTGCAGCCGGTCGCGGAG
GCCATGGATGCGATCGCTGCGGCCGATCTTAGCCAGACGAGCGGGTTCGGCCCATTCGGACCGCAAGGAA
TCGGTCAATACACTACATGGCGTGATTTCATATGCGCGATTGCTGATCCCCATGTGTATCACTGGCAAAC
TGTGATGGACGACACCGTCAGTGCGTCCGTCGCGCAGGCTCTCGATGAGCTGATGCTTTGGGCCGAGGAC
TGCCCCGAAGTCCGGCACCTCGTGCACGCGGATTTCGGCTCCAACAATGTCCTGACGGACAATGGCCGCA
TAACAGCGGTCATTGACTGGAGCGAGGCGATGTTCGGGGATTCCCAATACGAGGTCGCCAACATCTTCTT
CTGGAGGCCGTGGTTGGCTTGTATGGAGCAGCAGACGCGCTACTTCGAGCGGAGGCATCCGGAGCTTGCA
GGATCGCCGCGGCTCCGGGCGTATATGCTCCGCATTGGTCTTGACCAACTCTATCAGAGCTTGGTTGACG
GCAATTTCGATGATGCAGCTTGGGCGCAGGGTCGATGCGACGCAATCGTCCGATCCGGAGCCGGGACTGT
CGGGCGTACACAAATCGCCCGCAGAAGCGCGGCCGTCTGGACCGATGGCTGTGTAGAAGTACTCGCCGAT
AGTGGAAACCGACGCCCCAGCACTCGTCCGAGGGCAAAGGAATAGCACGTGCTACGAGATTTCGATTCCA
CCGCCGCCTTCTATGAAAGGTTGGGCTTCGGAATCGTTTTCCGGGACGCCGGCTGGATGATCCTCCAGCG
CGGGGATCTCATGCTGGAGTTCTTCGCCCACCCCAACTTGTTTATTGCAGCTTATAATGGTTACAAATAA
AGCAATAGCATCACAAATTTCACAAATAAAGCATTTTTTTCACTGCATTCTAGTTGTGGTTTGTCCAAAC
TCATCAATGTATCTTATCATGTCTGTATACCGTCGACCTCTAGCTAGAGCTTGGCGTAATCATGGTCATT
ACCAATGCTTAATCAGTGAGGCACCTATCTCAGCGATCTGTCTATTTCGTTCATCCATAGTTGCCTGACT
CCCCGTCGTGTAGATAACTACGATACGGGAGGGCTTACCATCTGGCCCCAGCGCTGCGATGATACCGCGA
GAACCACGCTCACCGGCTCCGGATTTATCAGCAATAAACCAGCCAGCCGGAAGGGCCGAGCGCAGAAGTG
GTCCTGCAACTTTATCCGCCTCCATCCAGTCTATTAATTGTTGCCGGGAAGCTAGAGTAAGTAGTTCGCC
AGTTAATAGTTTGCGCAACGTTGTTGCCATCGCTACAGGCATCGTGGTGTCACGCTCGTCGTTTGGTATG
GCTTCATTCAGCTCCGGTTCCCAACGATCAAGGCGAGTTACATGATCCCCCATGTTGTGCAAAAAAGCGG
TTAGCTCCTTCGGTCCTCCGATCGTTGTCAGAAGTAAGTTGGCCGCAGTGTTATCACTCATGGTTATGGC
AGCACTGCATAATTCTCTTACTGTCATGCCATCCGTAAGATGCTTTTCTGTGACTGGTGAGTACTCAACC
AAGTCATTCTGAGAATAGTGTATGCGGCGACCGAGTTGCTCTTGCCCGGCGTCAATACGGGATAATACCG
CGCCACATAGCAGAACTTTAAAAGTGCTCATCATTGGAAAACGTTCTTCGGGGCGAAAACTCTCAAGGAT
CTTACCGCTGTTGAGATCCAGTTCGATGTAACCCACTCGTGCACCCAACTGATCTTCAGCATCTTTTACT
TTCACCAGCGTTTCTGGGTGAGCAAAAACAGGAAGGCAAAATGCCGCAAAAAAGGGAATAAGGGCGACAC
GGAAATGTTGAATACTCATATTCTTCCTTTTTCAATATTATTGAAGCATTTATCAGGGTTATTGTCTCAT
GAGCGGATACATATTTGAATGTATTTAGAAAAATAAACAAATAGGGGTCAGTGTTACAACCAATTAACCA
ATTCTGAACATTATCGCGAGCCCATTTATACCTGAATATGGCTCATAACACCCCTTGCTCATGACCAAAA
TCCCTTAACGTGAGTTACGCGCGCGTCGTTCCACTGAGCGTCAGACCCCGTAGAAAAGATCAAAGGATCT
TCTTGAGATCCTTTTTTTCTGCGCGTAATCTGCTGCTTGCAAACAAAAAAACCACCGCTACCAGCGGTGG
TTTGTTTGCCGGATCAAGAGCTACCAACTCTTTTTCCGAAGGTAACTGGCTTCAGCAGAGCGCAGATACC
AAATACTGTTCTTCTAGTGTAGCCGTAGTTAGCCCACCACTTCAAGAACTCTGTAGCACCGCCTACATAC
CTCGCTCTGCTAATCCTGTTACCAGTGGCTGCTGCCAGTGGCGATAAGTCGTGTCTTACCGGGTTGGACT
CAAGACGATAGTTACCGGATAAGGCGCAGCGGTCGGGCTGAACGGGGGGTTCGTGCACACAGCCCAGCTT
GGAGCGAACGACCTACACCGAACTGAGATACCTACAGCGTGAGCTATGAGAAAGCGCCACGCTTCCCGAA
GGGAGAAAGGCGGACAGGTATCCGGTAAGCGGCAGGGTCGGAACAGGAGAGCGCACGAGGGAGCTTCCAG
GGGGAAACGCCTGGTATCTTTATAGTCCTGTCGGGTTTCGCCACCTCTGACTTGAGCGTCGATTTTTGTG
ATGCTCGTCAGGGGGGCGGAGCCTATGGAAAAACGCCAGCAACGCGGCCTTTTTACGGTTCCTGGCCTTT
TGCTGGCCTTTTGCTCACATGTTCTTTCCTGCGTTATCCCCTGATTCTGTGGATAACCGTATTACCGCCT
TTGAGTGAGCTGATACCGCTCGCCGCAGCCGAACGACCGAGCGCAGCGAGTCAGTGAGCGAGGAAGCGGA
AGGCGAGAGTAGGGAACTGCCAGGCATCAAACTAAGCAGAAGGCCCCTGACGGATGGCCTTTTTGCGTTT
CTACAAACTCTTTCTGTGTTGTAAAACGACGGCCAGTCTTAAGCTCGGGCCCCCTGGGCGGTTCTGATAA
CGAGTAATCGTTAATCCGCAAATAACGTAAAAACCCGCTTCGGCGGGTTTTTTTATGGGGGGAGTTTAGG
GAAAGAGCATTTGTCAGAATATTTAAGGGCGCCTGTCACTTTGCTTGATATATGAGAATTATTTAACCTT
ATAAATGAGAAAAAAGCAACGCACTTTAAATAAGATACGTTGCTTTTTCGATTGATGAACACCTATAATT
AAACTATTCATCTATTATTTATGATTTTTTGTATATACAATATTTCTAGTTTGTTAAAGAGAATTAAGAA
AATAAATCTCGAAAATAATAAAGGGAAAATCAGTTTTTGATATCAAAATTATACATGTCAACGATAATAC
AAAATATAATACAAACTATAAGATGTTATCAGTATTTATTATCATTTAGAATAAATTTTGTGTCGCCCTT
AATTGTGAGCGGATAACAATTACGAGCTTCATGCACAGTGGCGTTGACATTGATTATTGACTAGTTATTA
ATAGTAATCAATTACGGGGTCATTAGTTCATAGCCCATATATGGAGTTCCGCGTTACATAACTTACGGTA
AATGGCCCGCCTGGCTGACCGCCCAACGACCCCCGCCCATTGACGTCAATAATGACGTATGTTCCCATAG
TAACGCCAATAGGGACTTTCCATTGACGTCAATGGGTGGAGTATTTACGGTAAACTGCCCACTTGGCAGT
ACATCAAGTGTATCATATGCCAAGTACGCCCCCTATTGACGTCAATGACGGTAAATGGCCCGCCTGGCAT
TATGCCCAGTACATGACCTTATGGGACTTTCCTACTTGGCAGTACATCTACGTATTAGTCATCGCTATTA
CCATGGTGATGCGGTTTTGGCAGTACATCAATGGGCGTGGATAGCGGTTTGACTCACGGGGATTTCCAAG
TCTCCACCCCATTGACGTCAATGGGAGTTTGTTTTGGCACCAAAATCAACGGGACTTTCCAAAATGTCGT
AACAACTCCGCCCCATTGACGCAAATGGGCGGTAGGCGTGTACGGTGGGAGGTCTATATAAGCAGAGCTC
TCTGGCTAACTAGAGAACCCACTGCTTACTGGCTTATCGAAATTAATACGACTCACTATAGGGAAGCTTC
TTGTTCTTTTTGCAGAAGCTCAGAATAAACGCTCAACTTTGGCCTCGAGGCCACCATGGACTATAAGGAC
CACGACGGAGACTACAAGGATCATGATATTGATTACAAAGACGATGACGATAAGATGGCCCCAAAGAAGA
AGCGGAAGGTCGGTATCCACGGAGTCCCAGCAGCCGTAGATTTGAGAACTTTGGGATATTCACAGCAGCA
GCAGGAAAAGATCAAGCCCAAAGTGAGGTCGACAGTCGCGCAGCATCACGAAGCGCTGGTGGGTCATGGG
TTTACACATGCCCACATCGTAGCCTTGTCGCAGCACCCTGCAGCCCTTGGCACGGTCGCCGTCAAGTACC
AGGACATGATTGCGGCGTTGCCGGAAGCCACACATGAGGCGATCGTCGGTGTGGGGAAACAGTGGAGCGG
AGCCCGAGCGCTTGAGGCCCTGTTGACGGTCGCGGGAGAGCTGAGAGGGCCTCCCCTTCAGCTGGACACG
GGCCAGTTGCTGAAGATCGCGAAGCGGGGAGGAGTCACGGCGGTCGAGGCGGTGCACGCGTGGCGCAATG
CGCTCACGGGAGCACCCCTCAAGGAGACGGGCGCCGCTACAGGGCGCGTCCCATTCGCCATTCAGGCTGC
GCAACTGTTGGGAAGGGCGATCGGTGCGGGCCTCTTCGCTATTACGCCAGCTGGCGAAAGGGGGATGTGC
TGCAAGGCGATTAAGTTGGGTAACGCCAGGGTTTTCCCAGTCACGACGTTGTAAAACGACGGCCAGTGAG
CGCGCGTAATACGACTCACTATAGGGCGAATTGGGTACCGGGCCCCCCCTCGAGGTCCTCCAGCTTTTGT
TCCCTTTAGTGAGGGTTAATTGCGCGCTTGGCGTAATCATGGTCATAGCTGTTTCCTGTGTGAAATTGTT
ATCCGCTCACAATTCCACACAACATACGAGCCGGAAGCATAAAGTGTAAAGCCTGGGGTGCCTAATGAGT
GAGCTAACTCACATTAATTGCGTTGCGCTCACTGCCCGCTTTCCACCGGTCGTCTCCACCCCT
