>Addgene plasmid #50700 | ptCMV-136/63-VR-NG | addgene partial sequence | sequence record 79216 | CMV-F 5'-CGCAAATGGGCGGTAGGCGTG-3'
CTCTCTGGCTAACTAGAGAACCCACTGCTTACTGGCTTATCGAAATTAATACGACTCACTATAGGGAAGC
TTCTTGTTCTTTTTGCAGAAGCTCAGAATAAACGCTCAACTTTGGCCTCGAGGCCACCATGGACTATAAG
GACCACGACGGAGACTACAAGGATCATGATATTGATTACAAAGACGATGACGATAAGATGGCCCCAAAGA
AGAAGCGGAAGGTCGGTATCCACGGAGTCCCAGCAGCCGTAGATTTGAGAACTTTGGGATATTCACAGCA
GCAGCAGGAAAAGATCAAGCCCAAAGTGAGGTCGACAGTCGCGCAGCATCACGAAGCGCTGGTGGGTCAT
GGGTTTACACATGCCCACATCGTAGCCTTGTCGCAGCACCCTGCAGCCCTTGGCACGGTCGCCGTCAAGT
ACCAGGACATGATTGCGGCGTTGCCGGAAGCCACACATGAGGCGATCGTCGGTGTGGGGAAACAGTGGAG
CGGAGCCCGAGCGCTTGAGGCCCTGTTGACGGTCGCGGGAGAGCTGAGAGGGCCTCCCCTTCAGCTGGAC
ACGGGCCAGTTGCTGAAGATCGCGAAGCGGGGAGGAGTCACGGCGGTCGAGGCGGTGCACGCGTGGCGCA
ATGCGCTCACGGGAGCACCCCTCAAGGAGACGGGCGCCGCTACAGGGCGCGTCCCATTCGCCATTCAGGC
TGCGCAACTGTTGGGAAGGGCGATCGGTGCGGGCCTCTTCGCTATTACGCCAGCTGGCGAAAGGGGGATG
TGCTGCAAGGCGATTAAGTTGGGTAACGCCAGGGTTTTCCCAGTCACGACGTTGTAAAACGACGGCCAGT
GAGCGCGCGTAATACGACTCACTATAGGGCGAATTGGGTACCGGGCCCCCCCTCGAGGTCCTCCAGCTTT
TGTTCCCTTTA
