>Addgene plasmid #50700 | ptCMV-136/63-VR-NG | addgene partial sequence | sequence record 80358 | M13pUC-fwd 5'-CCCAGTCACGACGTTGTAAAACG-3'
ACGACTCACTATAGGGCGAATTGGGTACCGGGCCCCCCCTCGAGGTCCTCCAGCTTTTGTTCCCTTTAGT
GAGGGTTAATTGCGCGCTTGGCGTAATCATGGTCATAGCTGTTTCCTGTGTGAAATTGTTATCCGCTCAC
AATTCCACACAACATACGAGCCGGAAGCATAAAGTGTAAAGCCTGGGGTGCCTAATGAGTGAGCTAACTC
ACATTAATTGCGTTGCGCTCACTGCCCGCTTTCCACCGGTCGTCTCCACCCCTGAGCAGGTAGTGGCTAT
TGCATCCAACGGAGGGGGCAGACCCGCACTGGAGTCAATCGTGGCCCAGCTTTCGAGGCCGGACCCCGCG
CTGGCCGCACTCACTAATGATCATCTTGTAGCGCTGGCCTGCCTCGGCGGACGACCCGCCTTGGATGCGG
TGAAGAAGGGGCTCCCGCACGCGCCTGCATTGATTAAGCGGACCAACAGAAGGATCCCCGAGAGGACATC
ACATCGAGTGGCAGGTTCCCAACTCGTGAAGAGTGAACTTGAGGAGAAAAAGTCGGAGCTGCGGCACAAA
TTGAAATACGTACCGCATGAATACATCGAACTTATCGAAATTGCTAGGAACTCGACTCAAGACAGAATCC
TTGAGATGAAGGTAATGGAGTTCTTTATGAAGGTTTATGGATACCGAGGGAAGCATCTCGGTGGATCACG
AAAACCCGACGGAGCAATCTATACGGTGGGGAGCCCGATTGATTACGGAGTGATCGTCGACACGAAAGCC
TACAGCGGTGGGTACAATCTTCCCATCGGGCA
